>Addgene plasmid #74449 | pEF-hSEMA4C-Fc | depositor full sequence | sequence record 145903 | Full plasmid sequence
GACGAAAGGGCCTCGTGATACGCCTATTTTTATAGGTTAATGTCATGATAATAATGGTTTCTTAGACGTC
AGGTGGCACTTTTCGGGGAAATGTGCGCGGAACCCCTATTTGTTTATTTTTCTAAATACATTCAAATATG
TATCCGCTCATGAGACAATAACCCTGATAAATGCTTCAATAATATTGAAAAAGGAAGAGTATGAGTATTC
AACATTTCCGTGTCGCCCTTATTCCCTTTTTTGCGGCATTTTGCCTTCCTGTTTTTGCTCACCCAGAAAC
GCTGGTGAAAGTAAAAGATGCTGAAGATCAGTTGGGTGCACGAGTGGGTTACATCGAACTGGATCTCAAC
AGCGGTAAGATCCTTGAGAGTTTTCGCCCCGAAGAACGTTTTCCAATGATGAGCACTTTTAAAGTTCTGC
TATGTGGCGCGGTATTATCCCGTATTGACGCCGGGCAAGAGCAACTCGGTCGCCGCATACACTATTCTCA
GAATGACTTGGTTGAGTACTCACCAGTCACAGAAAAGCATCTTACGGATGGCATGACAGTAAGAGAATTA
TGCAGTGCTGCCATAACCATGAGTGATAACACTGCGGCCAACTTACTTCTGACAACGATCGGAGGACCGA
AGGAGCTAACCGCTTTTTTGCACAACATGGGGGATCATGTAACTCGCCTTGATCGTTGGGAACCGGAGCT
GAATGAAGCCATACCAAACGACGAGCGTGACACCACGATGCCTGTAGCAATGGCAACAACGTTGCGCAAA
CTATTAACTGGCGAACTACTTACTCTAGCTTCCCGGCAACAATTAATAGACTGGATGGAGGCGGATAAAG
TTGCAGGACCACTTCTGCGCTCGGCCCTTCCGGCTGGCTGGTTTATTGCTGATAAATCTGGAGCCGGTGA
GCGTGGGTCTCGCGGTATCATTGCAGCACTGGGGCCAGATGGTAAGCCCTCCCGTATCGTAGTTATCTAC
ACGACGGGGAGTCAGGCAACTATGGATGAACGAAATAGACAGATCGCTGAGATAGGTGCCTCACTGATTA
AGCATTGGTAACTGTCAGACCAAGTTTACTCATATATACTTTAGATTGATTTAAAACTTCATTTTTAATT
TAAAAGGATCTAGGTGAAGATCCTTTTTGATAATCTCATGACCAAAATCCCTTAACGTGAGTTTTCGTTC
CACTGAGCGTCAGACCCCGTAGAAAAGATCAAAGGATCTTCTTGAGATCCTTTTTTTCTGCGCGTAATCT
GCTGCTTGCAAACAAAAAAACCACCGCTACCAGCGGTGGTTTGTTTGCCGGATCAAGAGCTACCAACTCT
TTTTCCGAAGGTAACTGGCTTCAGCAGAGCGCAGATACCAAATACTGTCCTTCTAGTGTAGCCGTAGTTA
GGCCACCACTTCAAGAACTCTGTAGCACCGCCTACATACCTCGCTCTGCTAATCCTGTTACCAGTGGCTG
CTGCCAGTGGCGATAAGTCGTGTCTTACCGGGTTGGACTCAAGACGATAGTTACCGGATAAGGCGCAGCG
GTCGGGCTGAACGGGGGGTTCGTGCACACAGCCCAGCTTGGAGCGAACGACCTACACCGAACTGAGATAC
CTACAGCGTGAGCATTGAGAAAGCGCCACGCTTCCCGAAGGGAGAAAGGCGGACAGGTATCCGGTAAGCG
GCAGGGTCGGAACAGGAGAGCGCACGAGGGAGCTTCCAGGGGGAAACGCCTGGTATCTTTATAGTCCTGT
CGGGTTTCGCCACCTCTGACTTGAGCGTCGATTTTTGTGATGCTCGTCAGGGGGGCGGAGCCTATGGAAA
AACGCCAGCAACGCGGCCTTTTTACGGTTCCTGGCCTTTTGCTGGCCTTTTGCTCACATGTTCTTTCCTG
CGTTATCCCCTGATTCTGTGGATAACCGTATTACCGCCTTTGAGTGAGCTGATACCGCTCGCCGCAGCCG
AACGACCGAGCGCAGCGAGTCAGTGAGCGAGGAAGCGGAAGAGCGCCCAATACGCAAACCGCCTCTCCCC
GCGCGTTGGCCGATTCATTAATGCAGCTGGCACGACAGGTTTCCCGACTGGAAAGCGGGCAGTGAGCGCA
ACGCAATTAATGTGAGTTAGCTCACTCATTAGGCACCCCAGGCTTTACACTTTATGCTTCCGGCTCGTAT
GTTGTGTGGAATTGTGAGCGGATAACAATTTCACACAGGAAACAGCTATGACCATGATTACGCCAAGCTT
AGGCTCCCCAGCAGGCAGAAGTATGCAAAGCATGCATCTCAATTAGTCAGCAACCATAGTCCCGCCCCTA
ACTCCGCCCATCCCGCCCCTAACTCCGCCCAGTTCCGCCCATTCTCCGCCCCATGGCTGACTAATTTTTT
TTATTTATGCAGAGGCCGAGGCCGCCTCGGCCTCTGAGCTATTCCAGAAGTAGTGAGGAGGCTTTTTTGG
AGGCCTAGGCTTTTGCAAAAAGCTTTGCAAAGATGGATAAAGTTTTAAACAGAGAGGAATCTTTGCAGCT
AATGGACCTTCTAGGTCTTGAAAGGAGTGCCTCGTGAGGCTCCGGTGCCCGTCAGTGGGCAGAGCGCACA
TCGCCCACAGTCCCCGAGAAGTTGGGGGGAGGGGTCGGCAATTGAACCGGTGCCTAGAGAAGGTGGCGCG
GGGTAAACTGGGAAAGTGATGTCGTGTACTGGCTCCGCCTTTTTCCCGAGGGTGGGGGAGAACCGTATAT
AAGTGCAGTAGTCGCCGTGAACGTTCTTTTTCGCAACGGGTTTGCCGCCAGAACACAGGTAAGTGCCGTG
TGTGGTTCCCGCGGGCCTGGCCTCTTTACGGGTTATGGCCCTTGCGTGCCTTGAATTACTTCCACCTGGC
TGCAGTACGTGATTCTTGATCCCGAGCTTCGGGTTGGAAGTGGGTGGGAGAGTTCGAGGCCTTGCGCTTA
AGGAGCCCCTTCGCCTCGTGCTTGAGTTGAGGCCTGGCCTGGGCGCTGGGGCCGCCGCGTGCGAATCTGG
TGGCACCTTCGCGCCTGTCTCGCTGCTTTCGATAAGTCTCTAGCCATTTAAAATTTTTGATGACCTGCTG
CGACGCTTTTTTTCTGGCAAGATAGTCTTGTAAATGCGGGCCAAGATCTGCACACTGGTATTTCGGTTTT
TGGGGCCGCGGGCGGCGACGGGGCCCGTGCGTCCCAGCGCACATGTTCGGCGAGGCGGGGCCTGCGAGCG
CGGCCACCGAGAATCGGACGGGGGTAGTCTCAAGCTGGCCGGCCTGCTCTGGTGCCTGGCCTCGCGCCGC
CGTGTATCGCCCCGCCCTGGGCGGCAAGGCTGGCCCGGTCGGCACCAGTTGCGTGAGCGGAAAGATGGCC
GCTTCCCGGCCCTGCTGCAGGGAGCTCAAAATGGAGGACGCGGCGCTCGGGAGAGCGGGCGGGTGAGTCA
CCCACACAAAGGAAAAGGGCCTTTCCGTCCTCAGCCGTCGCTTCATGTGACTCCACGGAGTACCGGGCGC
CGTCCAGGCACCTCGATTAGTTCTCGAGCTTTTGGAGTACGTCGTCTTTAGGTTGGGGGGAGGGGTTTTA
TGCGATGGAGTTTCCCCACACTGAGTGGGTGGAGACTGAAGTTAGGCCAGCTTGGCACTTGATGTAATTC
TCCTTGGAATTTGCCCTTTTTGAGTTTGGATCTTGGTTCATTCTCAAGCCTCAGACAGTGGTTCAAAGTT
TTTTTCTTCCATTTCAGGTGTCGTGAGGAATTCTCTAGAGATCCCTCGACCTCGAGATCCATCGGGCCCC
CCCTCGAGGTCGACTCGCCTCTACCTGATGGCCCCACACTGGGCTGTCTGGCTGCTGGCAGCAAGGCTGT
GGGGCCTGGGCATTGGGGCTGAGGTGTGGTGGAACCTTGTGCCGCGTAAGACAGTGTCTTCTGGGGAGCT
GGCCACGGTAGTACGGCGGTTCTCCCAGACCGGCATCCAGGACTTCCTGACACTGACGCTGACGGAGCCC
ACTGGGCTTCTGTACGTGGGCGCCCGAGAGGCCCTGTTTGCCTTCAGCATGGAGGCCCTGGAGCTGCAAG
GAGCGATCTCCTGGGAGGCCCCCGTGGAGAAGAAGACTGAGTGTATCCAGAAAGGGAAGAACAACCAGAC
CGAGTGCTTCAACTTCATCCGCTTCCTGCAGCCCTACAATGCCTCCCACCTGTACGTCTGTGGCACCTAC
GCCTTCCAGCCCAAGTGCACCTACGTCAACATGCTCACCTTCACTTTGGAGCATGGAGAGTTTGAAGATG
GGAAGGGCAAGTGTCCCTATGACCCAGCTAAGGGCCATGCTGGCCTTCTTGTGGATGGTGAGCTGTACTC
GGCCACACTCAACAACTTCCTGGGCACGGAACCCATTATCCTGCGTAACATGGGGCCCCACCACTCCATG
AAGACAGAGTACCTGGCCTTTTGGCTCAACGAACCTCACTTTGTAGGCTCTGCCTATGTACCTGAGAGTG
TGGGCAGCTTCACGGGGGACGACGACAAGGTCTACTTCTTCTTCAGGGAGCGGGCAGTGGAGTCCGACTG
CTATGCCGAGCAGGTGGTGGCTCGTGTGGCCCGTGTCTGCAAGGGCGATATGGGGGGCGCACGGACCCTG
CAGAGGAAGTGGACCACGTTCCTGAAGGCGCGGCTGGCATGCTCTGCCCCGAACTGGCAGCTCTACTTCA
ACCAGCTGCAGGCGATGCACACCCTGCAGGACACCTCCTGGCACAACACCACCTTCTTTGGGGTTTTTCA
AGCACAGTGGGGTGACATGTACCTGTCGGCCATCTGTGAGTACCAGTTGGAAGAGATCCAGCGGGTGTTT
GAGGGCCCCTATAAGGAGTACCATGAGGAAGCCCAGAAGTGGGACCGCTACACTGACCCTGTACCCAGCC
CTCGGCCTGGCTCGTGCATTAACAACTGGCATCGGCGCCACGGCTACACCAGCTCCCTGGAGCTACCCGA
CAACATCCTCAACTTCGTCAAGAAGCACCCGCTGATGGAGGAGCAGGTGGGGCCTCGGTGGAGCCGCCCC
CTGCTCGTGAAGAAGGGCACCAACTTCACCCACCTGGTGGCCGACCGGGTTACAGGACTTGATGGAGCCA
CCTATACAGTGCTGTTCATTGGCACAGGAGACGGCTGGCTGCTCAAGGCTGTGAGCCTGGGGCCCTGGGT
TCACCTGATTGAGGAGCTGCAGCTGTTTGACCAGGAGCCCATGAGAAGCCTGGTGCTATCTCAGAGCAAG
AAGCTGCTCTTTGCCGGCTCCCGCTCTCAGCTGGTGCAGCTGCCCGTGGCCGACTGCATGAAGTATCGCT
CCTGTGCAGACTGTGTCCTCGCCCGGGACCCCTATTGCGCCTGGAGCGTCAACACCAGCCGCTGTGTGGC
CGTGGGTGGCCACTCTGGATCTCTACTGATCCAGCATGTGATGACCTCGGACACTTCAGGCATCTGCAAC
CTCCGTGGCAGTAAGAAAGTCAGGCCCACTCCCAAAAACATCACGGTGGTGGCGGGCACAGACCTGGTGC
TGCCCTGCCACCTCTCCTCCAACTTGGCCCATGCCCGCTGGACCTTTGGGGGCCGGGACCTGCCTGCGGA
ACAGCCCGGGTCCTTCCTCTACGATGCCCGGCTCCAGGCCCTGGTTGTGATGGCTGCCCAGCCCCGCCAT
GCCGGGGCCTACCACTGCTTTTCAGAGGAGCAGGGGGCGCGGCTGGCTGCTGAAGGCTACCTTGTGGCTG
TCGTGGCAGGCCCGTCGGTGACCTTGGAGGCCCGGGCCCCCCTGGAAAACCAAAGTAAGTAGGATCCACT
AGTTCTATCCTGCCTGGACGCATCCCGGCTATGCAGTCCCAGTCCAGGGCAGCAAGGCAGGCCCCGTCTG
CCTCTTCACCCGGAGGCCTCTGCCCGCCCCACTCATGCTCAGGGAGAGGGTCTTCTGGCTTTTTCCCCAG
GCTCTGGGCAGGCACAGGCTAGGTGCCCCTAACCCAGGCCCTGCACACAAAGGGGCAGGTGCTGGGCTCA
GACCTGCCAAGAGCCATATCCGGGAGGACCCTGCCCCTGACCTAAGCCCACCCCAAAGGCCAAACTCTCC
ACTCCCTCAGCTCGGACACCTTCTCTCCTCCCAGATTCCAGTAACTCCCAATCTTCTCTCTGCAGAGCCC
AAATCTTGTGACAAAACTCACACATGCCCACCGTGCCCAGGTAAGCCAGCCCAGGCCTCGCCCTCCAGCT
CAAGGCGGGACAGGTGCCCTAGAGTAGCCTGCATCCAGGGACAGGCCCCAGCCGGGTGCTGACACGTCCA
CCTCCATCTCTTCCTCAGCACCTGAACTCCTGGGGGGACCGTCAGTCTTCCTCTTCCCCCCAAAACCCAA
GGACACCCTCATGATCTCCCGGACCCCTGAGGTCACATGCGTGGTGGTGGACGTGAGCCACGAAGACCCT
GAGGTCAAGTTCAACTGGTACGTGGACGGCGTGGAGGTGCATAATGCCAAGACAAAGCCGCGGGAGGAGC
AGTACAACAGCACGTACCGTGTGGTCAGCGTCCTCACCGTCCTGCACCAGGACTGGCTGAATGGCAAGGA
GTACAAGTGCAAGGTCTCCAACAAAGCCCTCCCAGCCCCCATCGAGAAAACCATCTCCAAAGCCAAAGGT
GGGACCCGTGGGGTGCGAGGGCCACATGGACAGAGGCCGGCTCGGCCCACCCTCTGCCCTGAGAGTGACC
GCTGTACCAACCTCTGTCCCTACAGGGCAGCCCCGAGAACCACAGGTGTACACCCTGCCCCCATCCCGGG
AGGAGATGACCAAGAACCAGGTCAGCCTGACCTGCCTGGTCAAAGGCTTCTATCCCAGCGACATCGCCGT
GGAGTGGGAGAGCAATGGGCAGCCGGAGAACAACTACAAGACCACGCCTCCCGTGCTGGACTCCGACGGC
TCCTTCTTCCTCTATAGCAAGCTCACCGTGGACAAGAGCAGGTGGCAGCAGGGGAACGTCTTCTCATGCT
CCGTGATGCATGAGGCTCTGCACAACCACTACACGCAGAAGAGCCTCTCCCTGTCCCCGGGTAAATGAGT
GCGACGGCCGGCAAGCCCCCGCTCCCCGGGCTCTCGCGGTCGCACGAGGATGCTTGGCACGTACCCCGTC
TACATACTTCCCAGGCACCCAGCATGGAAATAAAGCACCCACCACTGCCCTAGAGCGGCCGCGACTCTAG
AGTGAGGGTCCCCACCTGGGACCCTTGAGAGTATCAGGTCTCCCACGTGGGAGACAAGAAATCCCTGTTT
AATATTTAAACAGCAGTGTTCCCCATCTGGGTCCTTGCACCCCTCACTCTGGCCTCAGCCGACTGCACAG
CGGCCCCTGCATCCCCTTGGCTGTGAGGCCCCTGGACAAGCAGAGGTGGCCAGAGCTGGGAGGCATGGCC
CTGGGGTCCCACGAATTTGCTGGGGAATCTCGTTTTTCTTCTTAAGACTTTTGGGACATGGTTTGACTCC
CGAACATCACCGACGCGTCTCCTGTTTTTCTGGGTGGCCTCGGGACACCTGCCCTGCCCCCACGAGGGTC
AGGACTGTGACTCTTTTTAGGGCCAGGCAGGTGCCTGGACATTTGCCTTGCTGGACGGGGACTGGGGATG
TGGGAGGGAGCAGACAGGAGGAATCATGTCAGGCCTGTGTGTGAAAGGAAGCTCCACTGTCACCCTCCAC
CTCTTCACCCCCCACTCACCAGTGTCCCCTCCACTGTCACATTGTAACTGAACTTCAGGATAATAAAGTG
CTTGCCTCCAAAAAAAAAAAAAAAAAAAAAAAAAAAAAAAAAAAAAAAAGAATTCACTGGCCGTCGTTTT
ACAACGTCGTGACTGGGAAAACCCTGGCGTTACCCAACTTAATCGCCTTGCAGCACATCCCCCTTTCGCC
AGCTGGCGTAATAGCGAAGAGGCCCGCACCGATCGCCCTTCCCAACAGTTGCGCAGCCTGAATGGCGAAT
GGCGCCTGATGCGGTATTTTCTCCTTACGCATCTGTGCGGTATTTCACACCGCAAAACGTTAATATTTTG
TTAAAATTCGGTCCACGCTGGTTTGCCCCAGCAGGCGAAAATCCTGTTTGATGGTGGTTCCGAAATCGGC
AAAATCCCTTATAAATCAAAAGAATAGCCCGAGATAGGGT
[37 nt withheld, positions 8161-8197]
AAAGAACGTGGACTCCAACGTCAAAGG
[141 nt withheld, positions 8225-8365]
G
[146 nt withheld, positions 8367-8512]
TGGTGCACTCTCAGTACAATCTGCTCTGATGCCGCATAGTTAAGCCAGCCCCGACACCCGCCAACACCCG
CTGACGCGCCCTGACGGGCTTGTCTGCTCCCGGCATCCGCTTACAGACAAGCTGTGACCGTCTCCGGGAG
CTGCATGTGTCAGAGGTTTTCACCGTCATCACCGAAACGCGCGA
Features (pLannotate 1.2.2; 23 found; start..end, strand, type, name):
     96..200     +  promoter       AmpR promoter: bla
    201..1061    +  CDS            AmpR: β-lactamase; bla; confers resistance to ampicillin, carbenicillin, and related antibiotics
   1232..1820    +  rep_origin     ori: high-copy-number ColE1/pMB1/pBR322/pUC origin of replication
   2003..2095    +  CDS            lacI (fragment): lac repressor; lacI; The lac repressor binds to the lac operator to inhibit transcription in E. coli. This inhibition can be relieved by adding lactose or isopropyl-β-D-thiogalactopyranoside (IPTG).
   2108..2129    +  protein_bind   CAP binding site: CAP binding activates transcription in the presence of cAMP. E. coli catabolite activator protein
   2144..2174    +  promoter       lac promoter: promoter for the E. coli lac operon
   2182..2198    +  protein_bind   lac operator: The lac repressor binds to the lac operator to inhibit transcription in E. coli. This inhibition can be relieved by adding lactose or isopropyl-β-D-thiogalactopyranoside (IPTG). lac repressor encoded by lacI
   2251..2461    +  promoter       SV40 promoter: SV40 early promoter
   2483..2552    +  CDS            small t antigen (fragment): SV40 (simian virus 40) small t antigen
   2558..3736    +  promoter       EF-1α promoter: strong constitutive promoter for human elongation factor EF-1α
   3773..3794    -  misc_feature   MCS (fragment): pBluescript multiple cloning site
   3808..5790    +  CDS            SEMA4C (fragment): SEM4C_HUMAN - Also known as KIAA1739, SEMAI. Experimental evidence at protein level: Swiss-Prot protein existence level 1. Cell surface receptor for PLXNB2 that plays an important role in cell-cell signaling. PLXNB2 binding promotes downstream activation of RHOA and phosphorylation of ERBB2 at 'Tyr-1248'. Required for normal brain development, axon guidance and cell migration (By similarity). Probable signaling receptor which may play a role in myogenic differentiation through activation of the stress-activated MAPK cascade. From Homo sapiens (Human).
   6155..6265    +  CDS            IGHG1 (fragment): IGHG1_HUMAN - Experimental evidence at protein level: Swiss-Prot protein existence level 1. Constant region of immunoglobulin heavy chains. Immunoglobulins, also known as antibodies, are membrane-bound or secreted glycoproteins produced by B lymphocytes. In the recognition phase of humoral immunity, the membrane-bound immunoglobulins serve as receptors which, upon binding of a specific antigen, trigger the clonal expansion and differentiation of B lymphocytes into immunoglobulins- secreting plasma cells. Secreted immunoglobulins mediate the effector phase of humoral immunity, which results in
   6318..6728    +  CDS            IGHG1 (fragment): IGHG1_HUMAN - Experimental evidence at protein level: Swiss-Prot protein existence level 1. Constant region of immunoglobulin heavy chains. Immunoglobulins, also known as antibodies, are membrane-bound or secreted glycoproteins produced by B lymphocytes. In the recognition phase of humoral immunity, the membrane-bound immunoglobulins serve as receptors which, upon binding of a specific antigen, trigger the clonal expansion and differentiation of B lymphocytes into immunoglobulins- secreting plasma cells. Secreted immunoglobulins mediate the effector phase of humoral immunity, which results in
   6694..7065    +  CDS            IGHG4 (fragment): IGHG4_HUMAN - Experimental evidence at protein level: Swiss-Prot protein existence level 1. Constant region of immunoglobulin heavy chains. Immunoglobulins, also known as antibodies, are membrane-bound or secreted glycoproteins produced by B lymphocytes. In the recognition phase of humoral immunity, the membrane-bound immunoglobulins serve as receptors which, upon binding of a specific antigen, trigger the clonal expansion and differentiation of B lymphocytes into immunoglobulins- secreting plasma cells. Secreted immunoglobulins mediate the effector phase of humoral immunity, which results in
   7211..7303    +  ncRNA          G-CSF SLDE: Accession: RF00183 - G-CSF factor stem-loop destabilising element (SLDE)
   7822..7979    +  CDS            lacZα (fragment): LacZα fragment of β-galactosidase; lacZ fragment
   7985..8034    -  misc_feature   bom (fragment): basis of mobility region from pBR322
   8035..8060    -  rep_origin     M13 ori (fragment): M13 bacteriophage origin of replication; arrow indicates direction of (+) strand synthesis
   8059..8109    -  CDS            lacI (fragment): lac repressor; lacI; The lac repressor binds to the lac operator to inhibit transcription in E. coli. This inhibition can be relieved by adding lactose or isopropyl-β-D-thiogalactopyranoside (IPTG).
   8110..8490    -  rep_origin     M13 ori (sequence partly withheld): M13 bacteriophage origin of replication; arrow indicates direction of (+) strand synthesis
   8512..8560    -  misc_feature   bom (fragment) (sequence partly withheld): basis of mobility region from pBR322
   8662..1       -  CDS            rop (fragment) (across the origin): Rop protein, which maintains plasmids at low copy number; rop
