[The description below was written by a language model from this plasmid's Addgene catalogue record and pLannotate feature annotations shown in this document.]
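Description:
pEF-hSEMA4C-Fc is a mammalian expression plasmid of about 8.7 kb built on the pEF-BOS backbone. It produces the extracellular domain of human Semaphorin-4C fused at its C terminus to a human immunoglobulin Fc region. It was made from an earlier pEF-BOS construct encoding a SEMA4D-Fc fusion by removing the Sema4D ectodomain and inserting a PCR-amplified SEMA4C ectodomain fragment between EcoRI and XhoI sites, both of which are retained. In E. coli the plasmid is maintained at high copy through a ColE1/pUC-type origin and selected with ampicillin via the β-lactamase gene. The annotation also finds an M13 phage origin and scattered lac, lacZα, bom and rop remnants, which are leftovers of the cloning-vector lineage. No mammalian selection marker is annotated.

Expression is driven by the strong constitutive human EF-1α promoter, which lies just upstream of the SEMA4C coding fragment. An SV40 early promoter segment and a small t antigen fragment sit immediately before it. Downstream of SEMA4C, the Fc portion is annotated as several separated IgG heavy-chain constant-region fragments (mostly matching IGHG1). The gaps suggest a genomic-style Fc segment containing introns, although the record does not say so. A G-CSF stem-loop element follows the fusion, indicating that the 3′ region derives from G-CSF sequence; no polyadenylation signal is annotated as such.

Because the fusion lacks the transmembrane and cytoplasmic portions of SEMA4C, it should be secreted as a soluble protein, and the Fc tag is commonly used for purification and detection. SEMA4C binds Plexin-B2, and the associated publication concerns Plexin-B2 in invasive growth of malignant glioma, so the construct fits use as a source of soluble ligand for studying that signalling.
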