Addgene plasmid #74449: pEF-hSEMA4C-Fc
Purpose: Expresses human Semaphorin-4C ectodomain fused to human Fc in mammalian cells
Depositing lab: Roland Friedel. Depositing organization: Icahn School of Medicine at Mount Sinai. Publication: Plexin-B2 promotes invasive growth of malignant glioma. Le AP, Huang Y, Pingle SC, Kesari S, Wang H, Yong RL, Zou H, Friedel RH. Oncotarget. 2015 Mar 30;6(9):7293-304. 10.18632/oncotarget.3421 PubMed 25762646.
Backbone
  Vector backbone: pEF-BOS
  Backbone size w/o insert (bp): 5400
  Total vector size (bp): 8696
  Modifications to backbone: The plasmid pEF-BOS-hSEMA4D-Fc (Kumanogoh et al., 2000) was modified by cutting out the Sema4D-ectodomain and inserting a SEMA4C ectodomain fragment.
  Vector type: Mammalian Expression
Growth in bacteria
  Bacterial resistance: Ampicillin, 100 μg/mL
  Growth temperature: 37°C
  Growth strain: DH5alpha
  Copy number: High Copy
Gene/Insert
  Gene/Insert name: human Semaphorin-4C ectodomain with human Fc tag
  Species: H. sapiens (human)
  Insert size (bp): 3261
  GenBank ID: NM_017789.4
  Entrez Gene: SEMA4C (a.k.a. M-SEMA-F, SEMACL1, SEMAF, SEMAI)
  Promoter: EF1-alpha
  Tag / fusion protein: human Fc tag (C terminal on insert)
  Cloning method: Restriction Enzyme; 5′ cloning site EcoRI (not destroyed); 3′ cloning site XhoI (not destroyed)
  Sequencing primers: 5′ EF-F CATTCTCAAGCCTCAGACAGTGGT
Resource information
  A portion of this plasmid was derived from a plasmid made by: The hSEMA4C ectodomain fragment was amplified by PCR from the cDNA plasmid IMAGE #40035252
Terms and licenses: Academic/Nonprofit Terms; Industry Terms: Not Available to Industry
How to cite: pEF-hSEMA4C-Fc was a gift from Roland Friedel (Addgene plasmid # 74449 ; http://n2t.net/addgene:74449 ; RRID:Addgene_74449)
