>Addgene plasmid #74449 | pEF-hSEMA4C-Fc | addgene partial sequence | sequence record 145662 | EF1a-F 5'-TCAAGCCTCAGACAGTGGTTC-3'
ATTCTCTAGAGATCCCTCGACCTCGAGATCCATCGGGCCCCCCCTCGAGGTCGACTCGCCTCTACCTGAT
GGCCCCACACTGGGCTGTCTGGCTGCTGGCAGCAAGGCTGTGGGGCCTGGGCATTGGGGCTGAGGTGTGG
TGGAACCTTGTGCCGCGTAAGACAGTGTCTTCTGGGGAGCTGGCCACGGTAGTACGGCGGTTCTCCCAGA
CCGGCATCCAGGACTTCCTGACACTGACGCTGACGGAGCCCACTGGGCTTCTGTACGTGGGCGCCCGAGA
GGCCCTGTTTGCCTTCAGCATGGAGGCCCTGGAGCTGCAAGGAGCGATCTCCTGGGAGGCCCCCGTGGAG
AAGAAGACTGAGTGTATCCAGAAAGGGAAGAACAACCAGACCGAGTGCTTCAACTTCATCCGCTTCCTGC
AGCCCTACAATGCCTCCCACCTGTACGTCTGTGGCACCTACGCCTTCCAGCCCAAGTGCACCTACGTCAA
CATGCTCACCTTCACTTTGGAGCATGGAGAGTTTGAAGATGGGAAGGGCAAGTGTCCCTATGACCCAGCT
AAGGGCCATGCTGGCCTTCTTGTGGATGGTGAGCTGTACTCGGCCACACTCAACAACTTCCTGGGCACGG
AACCCATTATCCTGCGTAACATGGGGCCCCACCACTCCATGAAGACAGAGTACCTGGCCTTTTGGCTCAA
CGAACCTCACTTTGTAGGCTCTGCCTATGTACCTGAGAGTGTGGGCAGCTTCACGGGGGACGACGACAAG
GTCTACTTCTTCTTCAGGGAGCGGGCAGTGGAGTCCGACTGCTATGCCGAGCAGGTGGTGGCTCGTGTGG
CCCGTGTCTGCAAGGGCGATATGGGG
