>Addgene plasmid #74449 | pEF-hSEMA4C-Fc | addgene partial sequence | sequence record 145663 | G-CSF-R 5'-GATGGGGAACACTGCTGTTTA-3'
CTGATACTCTCAAGGGTCCCAGGTGGGGACCCTCACTCTAGAGTCGCGGCCGCTCTAGGGCAGTGGTGGG
TGCTTTATTTCCATGCTGGGTGCCTGGGAAGTATGTAGACGGGGTACGTGCCAAGCATCCTCGTGCGACC
GCGAGAGCCCGGGGAGCGGGGGCTTGCCGGCCGTCGCACTCATTTACCCGGGGACAGGGAGAGGCTCTTC
TGCGTGTAGTGGTTGTGCAGAGCCTCATGCATCACGGAGCATGAGAAGACGTTCCCCTGCTGCCACCTGC
TCTTGTCCACGGTGAGCTTGCTATAGAGGAAGAAGGAGCCGTCGGAGTCCAGCACGGGAGGCGTGGTCTT
GTAGTTGTTCTCCGGCTGCCCATTGCTCTCCCACTCCACGGCGATGTCGCTGGGATAGAAGCCTTTGACC
AGGCAGGTCAGGCTGACCTGGTTCTTGGTCATCTCCTCCCGGGATGGGGGCAGGGTGTACACCTGTGGTT
CTCGGGGCTGCCCTGTAGGGACAGAGGTTGGTACAGCGGTCACTCTCAGGGCAGAGGGTGGGCCGAGCCG
GCCTCTGTCCATGTGGCCCTCGCACCCCACGGGTCCCACCTTTGGCTTTGGAGATGGTTTTCTCGATGGG
GGCTGGGAGGGCTTTGTTGGAGACCTTGCACTTGTACTCCTTGCCATTCAGCCAGTCCTGGTGCAGGACG
GTGAGGACGCTGACCACACGGTACGTGCTGTTGTACTGCTCCTCCCGCGGCTTTGTCTTGGCATTATGCA
CCTCCACGCCGTCCACGTACCAGTTGAACTTGACCTCAGGGTCTTCGTGGCTCACGTCCACCACCACGCA
TGTGACCTCAGGG
